Addgene plasmid #73001: pBP-L3S1P32
Purpose: L3S1P32 terminator
Depositing lab: Paul Freemont. Depositing organization: Imperial College London. Publication: EcoFlex: A Multifunctional MoClo Kit for E. coli Synthetic Biology. Moore SJ, Lai HE, Kelwick RJ, Chee SM, Bell DJ, Polizzi KM, Freemont PS. ACS Synth Biol. 2016 May 2. 10.1021/acssynbio.6b00031 PubMed 27096716.
Backbone
  Vector backbone: pSB1C3
  Backbone manufacturer: iGEM
  Backbone size w/o insert (bp): 2162
  Vector type: Synthetic Biology
Growth in bacteria
  Bacterial resistance: Chloramphenicol, 25 μg/mL
  Growth temperature: 37°C
  Growth strain: JM109
  Copy number: High Copy
Gene/Insert
  Gene/Insert name: L3S1P32 terminator
  Species: Synthetic
  Mutation: CAT gene - C435G (nucleotide) - silent mutagenesis to remove BsmBI site
  Cloning method: Restriction Enzyme; 5′ cloning site Unknown (unknown if destroyed); 3′ cloning site Unknown (unknown if destroyed)
  Sequencing primers: 5′ VF2 (5' tgccacctgacgtctaagaa 3'); 3′ VR (5' attaccgcctttgagtgagc 3')
Terms and licenses: Academic/Nonprofit Terms; Industry Terms: Not Available to Industry
How to cite: pBP-L3S1P32 was a gift from Paul Freemont (Addgene plasmid # 73001 ; http://n2t.net/addgene:73001 ; RRID:Addgene_73001)
