[The description below was written by a language model from this plasmid's Addgene catalogue record and pLannotate feature annotations shown in this document.]
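Description:
pBP-L3S1P32 is a small, high-copy bacterial parts plasmid from the EcoFlex MoClo toolkit for E. coli synthetic biology. It stores a single basic part, the synthetic transcription terminator L3S1P32. It is built on the iGEM pSB1C3 backbone and is classed as a synthetic biology vector for propagation in E. coli. Replication relies on a high-copy ColE1/pMB1/pUC-type origin. Selection is by chloramphenicol, conferred by a chloramphenicol acetyltransferase (cat) gene driven by its own cat promoter and followed by the phage lambda t0 terminator. The cat coding sequence carries a silent C435G nucleotide change that removes an internal BsmBI site. This kind of domestication keeps a backbone compatible with Type IIS restriction enzyme-based Golden Gate/MoClo assembly.

The annotated sequence record is 2,162 nt, the same figure the catalogue lists as the backbone size without insert, so the size of the insert cannot be separated out from the record. The automated annotation does not label the L3S1P32 terminator by name. It presumably lies in the unannotated stretch between the BioBrick prefix and the downstream his operon terminator, which together with a putative bacterial terminator upstream of the prefix insulates the cloning region from transcription elsewhere in the plasmid. The cloning sites flanking the part are recorded as unknown. No promoter, coding sequence or reporter accompanies the insert. The plasmid serves as a source of the terminator part, to be combined with promoters, ribosome binding sites and open reading frames from the kit when assembling transcription units for E. coli expression.
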