Features (pLannotate 1.2.2; 7 found; start..end, strand, type, name):
     86..129     -  terminator     bacterial terminator: putative bacterial transcription terminator
    132..151     +  misc_feature   BioBrick prefix: BioBrick prefix for parts that start with "ATG"
    267..324     +  terminator     his operon terminator: This putative transcriptin terminator from the E. coli his operon has a 2-bp deletion introduced during synthesis. Its efficiency has not been determined.
    519..1107    -  rep_origin     ori: high-copy-number ColE1/pMB1/pBR322/pUC origin of replication
   1290..1384    -  terminator     lambda t0 terminator: transcription terminator from phage lambda
   1408..2064    -  CDS            cat: CAT_ECOLX - Experimental evidence at protein level: Swiss-Prot protein existence level 1. This enzyme is an effector of chloramphenicol resistance in bacteria. From Escherichia coli. This protein is used as a marker in many commonly used cloning vectors, such as pACYC184.
   2065..2162    -  promoter       cat promoter: promoter of the E. coli cat gene encoding chloramphenicol acetyltransferase
>Addgene plasmid #73001 | pBP-L3S1P32 | depositor full sequence | sequence record 447495 | pBP-L3S1P32 sequence 2162 bps
CGATCAACTCGAGTGCCACCTGACGTCTAAGAAACCATTATTATCATGACATTAACCTATAAAAATAGGC
GTATCACGAGGCAGAATTTCAGATAAAAAAAATCCTTAGCTTTCGCTAAGGATGATTTCTGGAATTCGCG
GCCGCTTCTAGAATCTAGAGACGCATATGGGTCTCATCGAGACGAACAATAAGGCCTCCCAAATCGGGGG
GCCTTTTTATTTTTCAACAAAATGTTAGAGACCGCATGCCGTCTCATTAGCTGCAGTCCGGCAAAAAAGG
GCAAGGTGTCACCACCCTGCCCTTTTTCTTTAAAACCGAAAAGATTACTTCGCGTTATGCAGGCTTCCTC
GCTCACTGACTCGCTGCGCTCGGTCGTTCGGCTGCGGCGAGCGGTATCAGCTCACTCAAAGGCGGTAATA
CGGTTATCCACAGAATCAGGGGATAACGCAGGAAAGAACATGTGAGCAAAAGGCCAGCAAAAGGCCAGGA
ACCGTAAAAAGGCCGCGTTGCTGGCGTTTTTCCACAGGCTCCGCCCCCCTGACGAGCATCACAAAAATCG
ACGCTCAAGTCAGAGGTGGCGAAACCCGACAGGACTATAAAGATACCAGGCGTTTCCCCCTGGAAGCTCC
CTCGTGCGCTCTCCTGTTCCGACCCTGCCGCTTACCGGATACCTGTCCGCCTTTCTCCCTTCGGGAAGCG
TGGCGCTTTCTCATAGCTCACGCTGTAGGTATCTCAGTTCGGTGTAGGTCGTTCGCTCCAAGCTGGGCTG
TGTGCACGAACCCCCCGTTCAGCCCGACCGCTGCGCCTTATCCGGTAACTATCGTCTTGAGTCCAACCCG
GTAAGACACGACTTATCGCCACTGGCAGCAGCCACTGGTAACAGGATTAGCAGAGCGAGGTATGTAGGCG
GTGCTACAGAGTTCTTGAAGTGGTGGCCTAACTACGGCTACACTAGAAGAACAGTATTTGGTATCTGCGC
TCTGCTGAAGCCAGTTACCTTCGGAAAAAGAGTTGGTAGCTCTTGATCCGGCAAACAAACCACCGCTGGT
AGCGGTGGTTTTTTTGTTTGCAAGCAGCAGATTACGCGCAGAAAAAAAGGATCTCAAGAAGATCCTTTGA
TCTTTTCTACGGGGTCTGACGCTCAGTGGAACGAAAACTCACGTTAAGGGATTTTGGTCATGAGATTATC
AAAAAGGATCTTCACCTAGATCCTTTTAAATTAAAAATGAAGTTTTAAATCAATCTAAAGTATATATGAG
TAAACTTGGTCTGACAGCTCGAGGCTTGGATTCTCACCAATAAAAAACGCCCGGCGGCAACCGAGCGTTC
TGAACAAATCCAGATGGAGTTCTGAGGTCATTACTGGATCTATCAACAGGAGTCCAAGCGAGCTCGATAT
CAAATTACGCCCCGCCCTGCCACTCATCGCAGTACTGTTGTAATTCATTAAGCATTCTGCCGACATGGAA
GCCATCACAAACGGCATGATGAACCTGAATCGCCAGCGGCATCAGCACCTTGTCGCCTTGCGTATAATAT
TTGCCCATGGTGAAAACGGGGGCGAAGAAGTTGTCCATATTGGCCACGTTTAAATCAAAACTGGTGAAAC
TCACCCAGGGATTGGCTGACACGAAAAACATATTCTCAATAAACCCTTTAGGGAAATAGGCCAGGTTTTC
ACCGTAACACGCCACATCTTGCGAATATATGTGTAGAAACTGCCGGAAATCGTCGTGGTATTCACTCCAG
AGCGATGAAAACGTTTCAGTTTGCTCATGGAAAACGGTGTAACAAGGGTGAACACTATCCCATATCACCA
GCTCACCGTCTTTCATTGCCATACGAAATTCCGGATGAGCATTCATCAGGCGGGCAAGAATGTGAATAAA
GGCCGGATAAAACTTGTGCTTATTTTTCTTTACGGTCTTTAAAAAGGCCGTAATATCCAGCTGAACGGTC
TGGTTATAGGTACATTGAGCAACTGACTGAAATGCCTCAAAATGTTCTTTACGATGCCATTGGGATATAT
CAACGGTGGTATATCCAGTGATTTTTTTCTCCATTTTAGCTTCCTTAGCTCCTGAAAATCTCGATAACTC
AAAAAATACGCCCGGTAGTGATCTTATTTCATTATGGTGAAAGTTGGAACCTCTTACGTGCC
