>Addgene plasmid #73001 | pBP-L3S1P32 | depositor partial sequence | sequence record 133852 | Cloned between NdeI and SphI in pBP backbone
CATATGGGTCTCATCGAGACGAACAATAAGGCCTCCCAAATCGGGGGGCCTTTTTATTTTTCAACAAAAT
GTTAGAGACCGCATGC
