>Addgene plasmid #73001 | pBP-L3S1P32 | addgene partial sequence | sequence record 140623 | RNAde-BB-2R 5'-attaccgcctttgagtgagc -3'
TGCATAACGCGAAGTAATCTTTTCGGTTTTAAAGAAAAAGGGCAGGGTGGTGACACCTTGCCCTTTTTTG
CCGGACTGCAGCTAATGAGACGGCATGCGGTCTCTAACATTTTGTTGAAAAATAAAAAGGCCCCCCGATT
TGGGAGGCCTTATTGTTCGTCTCGATGAGACCCATATGCGTCTCTAGATTCTAGAAGCGGCCGCGAATTC
CAGAAATCATCCTTAGCGAAAGCTAAGGATTTTTTTTATCTGAAATTCTGCCTCGTGATACGCCTATTTT
TATAGGTTAATGTCATGATAATAATGGTTTCTTAGACGTCAGGTGGCACTCGAGTTGATCGGGCACGTAA
GAGGTTCCAACTTTCACCATAATGAAATAAGATCACTACCGGGCGTATTTTTTGAGTTATCGAGATTTTC
AGGAGCTAAGGAAGCTAAAATGGAGAAAAAAATCACTGGATATACCACCGTTGATATATCCCAATGGCAT
CGTAAAGAACATTTTGAGGCATTTCAGTCAGTTGCTCAATGTACCTATAACCAGACCGTTCAGCTGGATA
TTACGGCCTTTTTAAAGACCGTAAAGAAAAATAAGCACAAGTTTTATCCGGCCTTTATTCACATTCTTGC
CCGCCTGATGAATGCTCATCCGGAATTTCGTATGGCAATGAAAGACGGTGAGCTGGTGATATGGGATAGT
GTTCACCCTTGTTACACCGTTTTCCATGAGCAAACTGAAACGTTTTCATCGCTCTGGAGTGA
