>Addgene plasmid #73001 | pBP-L3S1P32 | addgene partial sequence | sequence record 140968 | RNAde-BB-1F 5'-tgccacctgacgtctaagaa-3'
ATAGGCGTATCACGAGGCAGAATTTCAGATAAAAAAAATCCTTAGCTTTCGCTAAGGATGATTTCTGGAA
TTCGCGGCCGCTTCTAGAATCTAGAGACGCATATGGGTCTCATCGAGACGAACAATAAGGCCTCCCAAAT
CGGGGGGCCTTTTTATTTTTCAACAAAATGTTAGAGACCGCATGCCGTCTCATTAGCTGCAGTCCGGCAA
AAAAGGGCAAGGTGTCACCACCCTGCCCTTTTTCTTTAAAACCGAAAAGATTACTTCGCGTTATGCAGGC
TTCCTCGCTCACTGACTCGCTGCGCTCGGTCGTTCGGCTGCGGCGAGCGGTATCAGCTCACTCAAAGGCG
GTAATACGGTTATCCACAGAATCAGGGGATAACGCAGGAAAGAACATGTGAGCAAAAGGCCAGCAAAAGG
CCAGGAACCGTAAAAAGGCCGCGTTGCTGGCGTTTTTCCACAGGCTCCGCCCCCCTGACGAGCATCACAA
AAATCGACGCTCAAGTCAGAGGTGGCGAAACCCGACAGGACTATAAAGATACCAGGCGTTTCCCCCTGGA
AGCTCCCTCGTGCGCTCTCCTGTTCCGACCCTGCCGCTTACCGGATACCTGTCCGCCTTTCTCCCTTCGG
GAAGCGTGGCGCTTTCTCATAGCTCACGCTGTAGGTATCTCAGTTCGGTGTAGGTCGTTCGCTCCAAGCT
GGGCTGTGTGCACGAACCCCCCGTTCAGCCCGACCGCTGCGCCTTATCCGGTAACTATCGTCTTGAGTCC
AACCCGGTAAGACACGACTTATCGCCACTGGCAGCAGCCACTGGTAACAGGATTAGCAGAGCGAGGTATG
TAGGCGGTGCTACAGAGTTCTTGA
